>Addgene plasmid #8372 | pSVL-mo FceRI gamma | addgene partial sequence | sequence record 17098 | EBV-rev 5'-GTGGTTTGTCCAAACTCATC-3'
NTTTNTNNNNNNGGATCCGAGCTCCCCGGGTCTAGCATCATTATGTGATGCTTCAAAGCACAGAGGTGAC
CAAGAGGGCTCGGAGAGAATTAGAAGTGTGAAAAGAATGCACCCAAGTACATCTGTTCTGAAGCTACTGG
GGTGGTTTTTCATGCTTCAGAGTCTCATATGTCTCCTGGCTCCGGGTGTTCAGGCCCGTGTAGACAGCAT
CTGCTTTCTCACGGCTGGCTATAGCTGCCTTTCGGACCTGGATCTTGAGTCGACAGTAGAGTAGGGTAAG
GACAATACCATACAAAAACAGGACAGCATCCAGGATATAGCAGAGCTGCGGCTCTCCCAGGGCGGCTGCT
TGTTCCACCAAAAGGAGCAAGAACAAGATCACGGCTGAGATCATCCTGGGTGCGCTGGGGGCTGCGGCGC
TGCGGAATTCCGCTCGAGGGATCGATCCGGTTTAGAGCAGAAGTAACACTTCCGTACAGGCCTAGAAGTA
AAGGCAACATCCACTGAGGAGCAGTTCTTTGATTTGCACCACCAGGAGCCTCAAATTTTTCAATAAATTC
ACCTGACTGCACATTAGGACTTTGGCTTTGAGCTTCCCACCTCTCAGTTACTTGCTGAATACTGTCTGCT
TCATCAATATTATCATAGGTGTGCCCAAATGATATTTGCAACCCTTCCCTGTTGGCTACTTGTCTCACCA
TTGTAGGNCTAATGGGAGACAAAGTAGAGTAGTAATCTTGTAAAGAGTTATACCAATTAACAGGAGCATT
AATTACTGTCCAAGTANTTTCCTCTAAAAACCTTGCNAAACTGTCCCTNAAAN
