[The description below was written by a language model from this plasmid's Addgene catalogue record.]
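Description:
pSVL-mo FceRI gamma is a mammalian expression plasmid built on the commercial pSVL backbone (about 4.9 kb without insert). It carries a 389 bp mouse cDNA for the gamma chain of the high-affinity IgE receptor, Fc epsilon RI (gene Fcer1g, also called the Fc receptor gamma chain). The cDNA was inserted by restriction cloning between an XhoI site at the 5′ end, which remains intact, and an XbaI site at the 3′ end, which was destroyed during cloning. The plasmid is maintained in E. coli at high copy number under ampicillin selection. No mammalian selection marker, epitope tag or reporter is recorded.

The record gives no feature table and does not state the promoter or other regulatory elements. pSVL is generally known as an SV40-based vector in which inserts are transcribed from the SV40 late promoter and processed with SV40 late polyadenylation signals. Its SV40 origin allows episomal amplification and strong transient expression in cells that supply large T antigen, such as COS cells. These details come from general knowledge of the backbone, not from the catalogue entry itself.

The associated work determined the complete structure of the mouse mast cell IgE receptor and tested surface expression of chimeric receptors assembled from rat, mouse and human subunits in transfected cells. In that setting, the plasmid supplies the mouse gamma subunit, presumably for co-transfection with separate constructs encoding the other receptor chains. This allows study of which subunit combinations permit receptor assembly and transport to the cell surface.
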