Addgene plasmid #8372: pSVL-mo FceRI gamma
Depositing lab: Jean Kinet. Publication: Complete structure of the mouse mast cell receptor for IgE (Fc epsilon RI) and surface expression of chimeric receptors (rat-mouse-human) on transfected cells. Ra C, Jouvin MH, Kinet JP. J Biol Chem 1989 Sep 15;264(26):15323-7. PubMed 2527850.
Backbone
  Vector backbone: pSVL
  Backbone manufacturer: Pharmacia
  Backbone size w/o insert (bp): 4889
  Vector type: Mammalian Expression
Growth in bacteria
  Bacterial resistance: Ampicillin, 100 μg/mL
  Growth temperature: 37°C
  Growth strain: DH5alpha
  Copy number: High Copy
Gene/Insert
  Gene/Insert name: mouse Fc epsilon RI gamma cDNA (alt names: Fc receptor gamma chain; Fcer1g)
  Species: M. musculus (mouse)
  Insert size (bp): 389
  GenBank ID: J05020
  Entrez Gene: Fcer1g (a.k.a. CD23, FcR-gamma, FcR[g], FcRgamma, Fce1g, FcepsilonRI, Ly-50)
  Cloning method: Restriction Enzyme; 5′ cloning site XhoI (not destroyed); 3′ cloning site XbaI (destroyed during cloning)
  Sequencing primers: 5′ n/a; 3′ n/a
Terms and licenses: Academic/Nonprofit Terms; Industry Terms: Not Available to Industry
How to cite: pSVL-mo FceRI gamma was a gift from Jean Kinet (Addgene plasmid # 8372 ; http://n2t.net/addgene:8372 ; RRID:Addgene_8372)
